Addgene plasmid #1166: GAL-CDC12(K351N)
Depositing lab: Susan Lindquist. Depositing organization: Whitehead Institute for Biomedical Research. Publication: Dominant gain-of-function mutations in Hsp104p reveal crucial roles for the middle region. Schirmer EC, Homann OR, Kowal AS, Lindquist S. Mol Biol Cell 2004 May;15(5):2061-72. Epub 2004 Feb 20. 10.1091/mbc.e02-08-0502 PubMed 14978213.
Backbone
  Vector backbone: pRS316:GAL1-10
  Backbone size w/o insert (bp): 5554
  Vector type: Yeast Expression
Growth in bacteria
  Bacterial resistance: Ampicillin, 100 μg/mL
  Growth temperature: 37°C
  Growth strain: DH5alpha
  Copy number: High Copy
Gene/Insert
  Gene/Insert name: CDC12
  Species: S. cerevisiae (budding yeast)
  Insert size (bp): 1318
  Mutation: K351N
  GenBank ID: X82498
  Entrez Gene: CDC12 (a.k.a. YHR107C, CLA10, PSL7)
  Cloning method: Restriction Enzyme; 5′ cloning site BamHI (not destroyed); 3′ cloning site XbaI (not destroyed)
  Sequencing primers: 5′ n/a
Terms and licenses: Academic/Nonprofit Terms; Industry Terms: Not Available to Industry
Depositor comments: 7058
How to cite: GAL-CDC12(K351N) was a gift from Susan Lindquist (Addgene plasmid # 1166 ; http://n2t.net/addgene:1166 ; RRID:Addgene_1166)
