[The description below was written by a language model from this plasmid's Addgene catalogue record and pLannotate feature annotations shown in this document.]
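Description:
GAL-CDC12(K351N) is a yeast expression plasmid built on pRS316:GAL1-10, a centromeric E. coli–yeast shuttle vector. In budding yeast it is maintained through a CEN6/ARS element, which keeps it at low, stable copy number, and it is selected by the URA3 marker, which complements uracil auxotrophy and can be counterselected with 5-fluoroorotic acid. In bacteria it replicates from a high-copy ColE1/pUC-type origin and is selected with ampicillin through the β-lactamase gene. The backbone also retains pBluescript-derived remnants: an f1 phage origin, flanking T3 and T7 promoters, lac regulatory elements, a disrupted lacZα fragment and parts of the multiple cloning site.

The payload is the S. cerevisiae CDC12 open reading frame carrying the K351N substitution, cloned between BamHI and XbaI sites directly downstream of the divergent GAL1,10 promoter. This promoter is controlled by Gal4, so expression of the mutant protein can be switched on with galactose. Cdc12 is a septin GTPase that assembles with other septins into the ring and collar of filaments at the mother–bud neck, where it acts as a scaffold for cytokinesis. No epitope tag, reporter or annotated yeast terminator appears in the feature table, which covers the full 6,860-nt depositor sequence and is consistent with the catalogued backbone and insert sizes.

The record does not state the specific purpose of the K351N allele. The associated publication concerns dominant gain-of-function mutations in Hsp104, which suggests that the plasmid served for inducible expression of a mutant septin in that context.
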