Features (pLannotate 1.2.2; 21 found; start..end, strand, type, name):
     70..573     -  misc_feature   CEN/ARS: S. cerevisiae CEN6 centromere fused to an autonomously replicating sequence
    610..714     +  promoter       AmpR promoter: bla
    715..1575    +  CDS            AmpR: β-lactamase; bla; confers resistance to ampicillin, carbenicillin, and related antibiotics
   1746..2334    +  rep_origin     ori: high-copy-number ColE1/pMB1/pBR322/pUC origin of replication
   2517..2609    +  CDS            lacI (fragment): lac repressor; lacI; The lac repressor binds to the lac operator to inhibit transcription in E. coli. This inhibition can be relieved by adding lactose or isopropyl-β-D-thiogalactopyranoside (IPTG).
   2622..2643    +  protein_bind   CAP binding site: CAP binding activates transcription in the presence of cAMP. E. coli catabolite activator protein
   2658..2688    +  promoter       lac promoter: promoter for the E. coli lac operon
   2696..2712    +  protein_bind   lac operator: The lac repressor binds to the lac operator to inhibit transcription in E. coli. This inhibition can be relieved by adding lactose or isopropyl-β-D-thiogalactopyranoside (IPTG). lac repressor encoded by lacI
   2757..2775    +  promoter       T3 promoter: promoter for bacteriophage T3 RNA polymerase
   2788..2841    -  misc_feature   MCS (fragment): pBluescript multiple cloning site
   2846..3510    +  promoter       GAL1,10 promoter: GAL1 and GAL10 genes of S. cerevisiae; divergent inducible promoter, regulated by Gal4
   3522..4742    +  CDS            CDC12: CDC12_YEAST - Also known as CLA10, PSL7. Experimental evidence at protein level: Swiss-Prot protein existence level 1. Septins are GTPases involved in cytokinesis that assemble early in the cell cycle as a patch at the incipient bud site and form a ring approximate 15 minutes before bud emergence, which transforms into an hour-glass shaped collar of cortical filaments that spans both sides of the mother-bud neck. This collar persists until just before cytokinesis, when it splits into two rings that occupy opposite sides of the neck. The septins at the bud neck serve as a structural scaffold th
   4831..4860    -  misc_feature   MCS (fragment): pBluescript multiple cloning site
   4869..4887    -  promoter       T7 promoter: promoter for bacteriophage T7 RNA polymerase
   4890..5047    +  CDS            lacZα (fragment): LacZα fragment of β-galactosidase; lacZ fragment
   5055..5510    +  rep_origin     f1 ori (sequence partly withheld): f1 bacteriophage origin of replication; arrow indicates direction of (+) strand synthesis
   5511..5562    -  misc_feature   bom (fragment): basis of mobility region from pBR322
   5641..6444    -  CDS            URA3: orotidine-5'-phosphate decarboxylase, required for uracil biosynthesis; S. cerevisiae URA3; yeast auxotrophic marker, counterselectable with 5-fluoroorotic acid (5-FOA)
   6445..6660    -  promoter       URA3 promoter: S. cerevisiae URA3
   6675..6724    -  misc_feature   bom (fragment): basis of mobility region from pBR322
   6826..1       -  CDS            rop (fragment) (across the origin): Rop protein, which maintains plasmids at low copy number; rop
>Addgene plasmid #1166 | GAL-CDC12(K351N) | depositor full sequence | sequence record 15 | Author sequence
GACGAAAGGGCCTCGTGATACGCCTATTTTTATAGGTTAATGTCATGATAATAATGGTTTCTTAGGACGG
ATCGCTTGCCTGTAACTTACACGCGCCTCGTATCTTTTAATGATGGAATAATTTGGGAATTTACTCTGTG
TTTATTTATTTTTATGTTTTGTATTTGGATTTTAGAAAGTAAATAAAGAAGGTAGAAGAGTTACGGAATG
AAGAAAAAAAAATAAACAAAGGTTTAAAAAATTTCAACAAAAAGCGTACTTTACATATATATTTATTAGA
CAAGAAAAGCAGATTAAATAGATATACATTCGATTAACGATAAGTAAAATGTAAAATCACAGGATTTTCG
TGTGTGGTCTTCTACACAGACAAGATGAAACAATTCGGCATTAATACCTGAGAGCAGGAAGAGCAAGATA
AAAGGTAGTATTTGTTGGCGATCCCCCTAGAGTCTTTTACATCTTCGGAAAACAAAAACTATTTTTTCTT
TAATTTCTTTTTTTACTTTCTATTTTTAATTTATATATTTATATTAAAAAATTTAAATTATAATTATTTT
TATAGCACGTGATGAAAAGGACCCAGGTGGCACTTTTCGGGGAAATGTGCGCGGAACCCCTATTTGTTTA
TTTTTCTAAATACATTCAAATATGTATCCGCTCATGAGACAATAACCCTGATAAATGCTTCAATAATATT
GAAAAAGGAAGAGTATGAGTATTCAACATTTCCGTGTCGCCCTTATTCCCTTTTTTGCGGCATTTTGCCT
TCCTGTTTTTGCTCACCCAGAAACGCTGGTGAAAGTAAAAGATGCTGAAGATCAGTTGGGTGCACGAGTG
GGTTACATCGAACTGGATCTCAACAGCGGTAAGATCCTTGAGAGTTTTCGCCCCGAAGAACGTTTTCCAA
TGATGAGCACTTTTAAAGTTCTGCTATGTGGCGCGGTATTATCCCGTATTGACGCCGGGCAAGAGCAACT
CGGTCGCCGCATACACTATTCTCAGAATGACTTGGTTGAGTACTCACCAGTCACAGAAAAGCATCTTACG
GATGGCATGACAGTAAGAGAATTATGCAGTGCTGCCATAACCATGAGTGATAACACTGCGGCCAACTTAC
TTCTGACAACGATCGGAGGACCGAAGGAGCTAACCGCTTTTTTGCACAACATGGGGGATCATGTAACTCG
CCTTGATCGTTGGGAACCGGAGCTGAATGAAGCCATACCAAACGACGAGCGTGACACCACGATGCCTGTA
GCAATGGCAACAACGTTGCGCAAACTATTAACTGGCGAACTACTTACTCTAGCTTCCCGGCAACAATTAA
TAGACTGGATGGAGGCGGATAAAGTTGCAGGACCACTTCTGCGCTCGGCCCTTCCGGCTGGCTGGTTTAT
TGCTGATAAATCTGGAGCCGGTGAGCGTGGGTCTCGCGGTATCATTGCAGCACTGGGGCCAGATGGTAAG
CCCTCCCGTATCGTAGTTATCTACACGACGGGGAGTCAGGCAACTATGGATGAACGAAATAGACAGATCG
CTGAGATAGGTGCCTCACTGATTAAGCATTGGTAACTGTCAGACCAAGTTTACTCATATATACTTTAGAT
TGATTTAAAACTTCATTTTTAATTTAAAAGGATCTAGGTGAAGATCCTTTTTGATAATCTCATGACCAAA
ATCCCTTAACGTGAGTTTTCGTTCCACTGAGCGTCAGACCCCGTAGAAAAGATCAAAGGATCTTCTTGAG
ATCCTTTTTTTCTGCGCGTAATCTGCTGCTTGCAAACAAAAAAACCACCGCTACCAGCGGTGGTTTGTTT
GCCGGATCAAGAGCTACCAACTCTTTTTCCGAAGGTAACTGGCTTCAGCAGAGCGCAGATACCAAATACT
GTCCTTCTAGTGTAGCCGTAGTTAGGCCACCACTTCAAGAACTCTGTAGCACCGCCTACATACCTCGCTC
TGCTAATCCTGTTACCAGTGGCTGCTGCCAGTGGCGATAAGTCGTGTCTTACCGGGTTGGACTCAAGACG
ATAGTTACCGGATAAGGCGCAGCGGTCGGGCTGAACGGGGGGTTCGTGCACACAGCCCAGCTTGGAGCGA
ACGACCTACACCGAACTGAGATACCTACAGCGTGAGCTATGAGAAAGCGCCACGCTTCCCGAAGGGAGAA
AGGCGGACAGGTATCCGGTAAGCGGCAGGGTCGGAACAGGAGAGCGCACGAGGGAGCTTCCAGGGGGAAA
CGCCTGGTATCTTTATAGTCCTGTCGGGTTTCGCCACCTCTGACTTGAGCGTCGATTTTTGTGATGCTCG
TCAGGGGGGCGGAGCCTATGGAAAAACGCCAGCAACGCGGCCTTTTTACGGTTCCTGGCCTTTTGCTGGC
CTTTTGCTCACATGTTCTTTCCTGCGTTATCCCCTGATTCTGTGGATAACCGTATTACCGCCTTTGAGTG
AGCTGATACCGCTCGCCGCAGCCGAACGACCGAGCGCAGCGAGTCAGTGAGCGAGGAAGCGGAAGAGCGC
CCAATACGCAAACCGCCTCTCCCCGCGCGTTGGCCGATTCATTAATGCAGCTGGCACGACAGGTTTCCCG
ACTGGAAAGCGGGCAGTGAGCGCAACGCAATTAATGTGAGTTACCTCACTCATTAGGCACCCCAGGCTTT
ACACTTTATGCTTCCGGCTCGTATGTTGTGTGGAATTGTGAGCGGATAACAATTTCACACAGGAAACAGC
TATGACCATGATTACGCCAAGCTCGGAATTAACCCTCACTAAAGGGAACAAAAGCTGGGTACCGGGCCCC
CCCTCGAGGTCGACGGTATCGATAAGCTTGATATCGAATTCGAATTTTCAAAAATTCTTACTTTTTTTTT
GGATGGACGCAAAGAAGTTTAATAATCATATTACATGGCATTACCACCATATACATATCCATATACATAT
CCATATCTAATCTTACTTATATGTTGTGGAAATGTAAAGAGCCCCATTATCTTAGCCTAAAAAAACCTTC
TCTTTGGAACTTTCAGTAATACGCTTAACTGCTCATTGCTATATTGAAGTACGGATTAGAAGCCGCCGAG
CGGGTGACAGCCCTCCGAAGGAAGACTCTCCTCCGTGCGTCCTCGTCTTCACCGGTCGCGTTCCTGAAAC
GCAGATGTGCCTCGCGCCGCACTGCTCCGAACAATAAAGATTCTACAATACTAGCTTTTATGGTTATGAA
GAGGAAAAATTGGCAGTAACCTGGCCCCACAAACCTTCAAATGAACGAATCAAATTAACAACCATAGGAT
GATAATGCGATTAGTTTTTTAGCCTTATTTCTGGGGTAATTAATCAGCGAAGCGATGATTTTTGATCTAT
TAACAGATATATAAATGCAAAAACTGCATAACCACTTTAACTAATACTTTCAACATTTTCGGTTTGTATT
ACTTCTTATTCAAATGTAATAAAAGTATCAACAAAAAATTGTTAATATACCTCTATACTTTAACGTCAAG
GAGAAAAAACCCGGATCCATAATGAGTGCTGCCACTGCGACTGCTGCCCCTGTTCCTCCTCCTGTAGGGA
TATCCAATCTTCCCAACCAGCGTTATAAAATTGTTAATGAAGAAGGTGGTACATTCACCGTGATGTTATG
TGGTGAGAGCGGATTGGGTAAAACTACATTTATTAATACCTTATTTCAGACTGTCTTGAAAAGGGCAGAT
GGTCAGCAACACCGCCAAGAACCCATCAGAAAGACTGTAGAAATCGACATCACAAGAGCTTTGCTGGAAG
AGAAGCATTTCGAATTACGCGTTAATGTCATCGACACCCCAGGTTTTGGAGATAACGTGAATAACAACAA
AGCCTGGCAACCATTGGTGGATTTTATTGATGATCAACACGATTCTTATATGCGTCAAGAGCAGCAACCG
TACCGTACTAAGAAATTTGACTTGAGAGTTCATGCCGTTCTGTACTTCATCAGGCCCACTGGACATGGTT
TAAAGCCAATTGACATTGAGACTATGAAGAGATTGTCAACCAGAGCCAATCTGATTCCAGTTATTGCGAA
AGCTGATACATTGACTGCCCAAGAATTACAACAGTTCAAGTCCAGAATCAGGCAAGTAATAGAAGCTCAA
GAAATTCGTATTTTCACGCCTCCATTAGACGCTGATTCTAAGGAAGATGCCAAAAGTGGCAGTAATCCAG
ATTCTGCCGCTGTTGAACATGCAAGACAGTTGATAGAAGCAATGCCATTTGCCATAGTAGGGTCTGAAAA
AAAATTTGACAATGGGCAAGGCACTCAGGTAGTTGCAAGGAAGTATCCTTGGGGACTTGTGGAAATCGAA
AACGATTCTCATTGTGATTTCCGTAAGCTCAGAGCCCTGTTACTGAGGACTTATCTATTAGATTTGATTT
CTACCACCCAAGAAATGCATTACGAAACATACAGAAGATTAAGACTTGAGGGTCACGAGAACACCGGGGA
GGGGAATGAAGATTTCACTCTTCCAGCAATTGCACCAGCAAGGAAATTGTCACACAATCCTAGATACAAA
GAAGAAGAAAATGCATTGAAGAAGTATTTCACTGACCAAGTCAAAGCTGAGGAGCAAAGATTTAGACAAT
GGCAGCAAAACATTGTTAACGAAAGAATCAGACTGAACGGTGACTTGGAAGAAATTCAAGGAAAGGTAAA
AAAACTAGAAGAGCAGGTCAAAAGCTTGCAAGTAAAAAAATCCCATTTAAAATGATGATTAATTAATGTC
TTCCTCTTTGTCTCGTCAATTTCAACGCCTATCTCTTTGTCTCTTCTTTTGTCGCAGCAATACGCACATA
TCTAGAGCGGCCGCCACCGCGGTGGAGCTCCAATTCGCCCTATAGTGAGTCGTATTACAATTCACTGGCC
GTCGTTTTACAACGTCGTGACTGGGAAAACCCTGGCGTTACCCAACTTAATCGCCTTGCAGCACATCCCC
CTTTCGCCAGCTGGCGTAATAGCGAAGAGGCCCGCACCGATCGCCCTTCCCAACAGTTGCGCAGCCTGAA
TGGCGAATGGCGCG
[124 nt withheld, positions 5055-5178]
C
[91 nt withheld, positions 5180-5270]
A
[49 nt withheld, positions 5272-5320]
CCTTTGACGTTGGAGTCCACGTTCTTT
[37 nt withheld, positions 5348-5384]
ACCCTATCTCGGTCTATTCTTTTGATTTATAAGGGATTTTGCCGATTTCGGCCTATTGGTTAAAAAATGA
GCTGATTTAACAAAAATTTAACGCGAATTTTAACAAAATATTAACGTTTACAATTTCCTGATGCGGTATT
TTCTCCTTACGCATCTGTGCGGTATTTCACACCGCATAGGGTAATAACTGATATAATTAAATTGAAGCTC
TAATTTGTGAGTTTAGTATACATGCATTTACTTATAATACAGTTTTTTAGTTTTGCTGGCCGCATCTTCT
CAAATATGCTTCCCAGCCTGCTTTTCTGTAACGTTCACCCTCTACCTTAGCATCCCTTCCCTTTGCAAAT
AGTCCTCTTCCAACAATAATAATGTCAGATCCTGTAGAGACCACATCATCCACGGTTCTATACTGTTGAC
CCAATGCGTCTCCCTTGTCATCTAAACCCACACCGGGTGTCATAATCAACCAATCGTAACCTTCATCTCT
TCCACCCATGTCTCTTTGAGCAATAAAGCCGATAACAAAATCTTTGTCGCTCTTCGCAATGTCAACAGTA
CCCTTAGTATATTCTCCAGTAGATAGGGAGCCCTTGCATGACAATTCTGCTAACATCAAAAGGCCTCTAG
GTTCCTTTGTTACTTCTTCTGCCGCCTGCTTCAAACCGCTAACAATACCTGGGCCCACCACACCGTGTGC
ATTCGTAATGTCTGCCCATTCTGCTATTCTGTATACACCCGCAGAGTACTGCAATTTGACTGTATTACCA
ATGTCAGCAAATTTTCTGTCTTCGAAGAGTAAAAAATTGTACTTGGCGGATAATGCCTTTAGCGGCTTAA
CTGTGCCCTCCATGGAAAAATCAGTCAAGATATCCACATGTGTTTTTAGTAAACAAATTTTGGGACCTAA
TGCTTCAACTAACTCCAGTAATTCCTTGGTGGTACGAACATCCAATGAAGCACACAAGTTTGTTTGCTTT
TCGTGCATGATATTAAATAGCTTGGCAGCAACAGGACTAGGATGAGTAGCAGCACGTTCCTTATATGTAG
CTTTCGACATGATTTATCTTCGTTTCCTGCAGGTTTTTGTTCTGTGCAGTTGGGTTAAGAATACTGGGCA
ATTTCATGTTTCTTCAACACTACATATGCGTATATATACCAATCTAAGTCTGTGCTCCTTCCTTCGTTCT
TCCTTCTGTTCGGAGATTACCGAATCAAAAAAATTTCAAAGAAACCGAAATCAAAAAAAAGAATAAAAAA
AAAATGATGAATTGAATTGAAAAGCTGTGGTATGGTGCACTCTCAGTACAATCTGCTCTGATGCCGCATA
GTTAAGCCAGCCCCGACACCCGCCAACACCCGCTGACGCGCCCTGACGGGCTTGTCTGCTCCCGGCATCC
GCTTACAGACAAGCTGTGACCGTCTCCGGGAGCTGCATGTGTCAGAGGTTTTCACCGTCATCACCGAAAC
GCGCGA
