>Addgene plasmid #1166 | GAL-CDC12(K351N) | addgene partial sequence | sequence record 56087 | T7 5'-TAATACGACTCACTATAGGG-3'
GCCGCTCTAGATATGTGCGTATTGCTGCGACAAAAGAAGAGACAAAGAGATAGGCGTTGAAATTGACGAG
ACAAAGAGGAAGACATTAATTAATCATCATTTTAAATGGGATTTTTTTACTTGCAAGCTTTTGACCTGCT
CTTCTAGTTTTTTTACCTTTCCTTGAATTTCTTCCAAGTCACCGTTCAGTCTGATTCTTTCGTTAACAAT
GTTTTGCTCCCATTGTCTAAATCTTTGCTCCTCAGCTTTGACTTGGTCAGTGAAATAGTTCTTCAATGCA
TTTTCTTCTTCTTTGTATCTAGGATTGTGTGACAATTTCCTTGCTGGTGCAATTGCTGGAAGAGTGAAAT
CTTCATTCCCCTCCCCGGTGTTCTCGTGACCCTCAAGTCTTAATCTTCTGTATGTTTCGTAATGCATTTC
TTGGGTGGTAGAAATCAAATCTAATAGATAAGTCCTCAGTAACAGGGCTCTGAGCTTACGGAAATCACAA
TGAGAATCGTTTTCGATTTCCACAAGTCCCCAAGGATACTTCCTTGCAACTACCTGAGTGCCTTGCCCAT
TGTCAAATTTTTTTTCAGACCCTACTATGGCAAATGGCATTGCTTCTATCAACTGTCTTGCATGTTCAAC
AGCGGCAGAATCTGGATTACTGCCACTTTTGGCATCTTCCTTAGAATCAGCGTCTAATGGAGGCGTGAAA
ATACGAATTTCTTGAGCTTCTATTACTTGCCTGATTCTGGACTTGAACTGTTGTAATTCTTGGGCAGTCA
ATGTATCAGCTTTCGCAATAACTGGAATCAGATTGGCTCTGGTTGACAATCTCTTCATAGTCTCAATGTC
AATTGGCTTTAAACCATGTCCAGT
